>Addgene plasmid #115521 | pCDNA3-FLAG-SENP3 | addgene full sequence | sequence record 223646 | Addgene NGS Result
TGTTGGAGGTCGCTGAGTAGTGCGCGAGCAAAATTTAAGCTACAACAAGGCAAGGCTTGACCGACAATTG
CATGAAGAATCTGCTTAGGGTTAGGCGTTTTGCGCTGCTTCGCGATGTACGGGCCAGATATACGCGTTGA
CATTGATTATTGACTAGTTATTAATAGTAATCAATTACGGGGTCATTAGTTCATAGCCCATATATGGAGT
TCCGCGTTACATAACTTACGGTAAATGGCCCGCCTGGCTGACCGCCCAACGACCCCCGCCCATTGACGTC
AATAATGACGTATGTTCCCATAGTAACGCCAATAGGGACTTTCCATTGACGTCAATGGGTGGAGTATTTA
CGGTAAACTGCCCACTTGGCAGTACATCAAGTGTATCATATGCCAAGTACGCCCCCTATTGACGTCAATG
ACGGTAAATGGCCCGCCTGGCATTATGCCCAGTACATGACCTTATGGGACTTTCCTACTTGGCAGTACAT
CTACGTATTAGTCATCGCTATTACCATGGTGATGCGGTTTTGGCAGTACATCAATGGGCGTGGATAGCGG
TTTGACTCACGGGGATTTCCAAGTCTCCACCCCATTGACGTCAATGGGAGTTTGTTTTGGCACCAAAATC
AACGGGACTTTCCAAAATGTCGTAACAACTCCGCCCCATTGACGCAAATGGGCGGTAGGCGTGTACGGTG
GGAGGTCTATATAAGCAGAGCTCTCTGGCTAACTAGAGAACCCACTGCTTACTGGCTTATCGAAATTAAT
ACGACTCACTATAGGGAGACCCAAGCTTGGTACCGAGCTCGGATCCATGGATTATAAGGATGACGATGAC
AAGAAAGAGACTATACAGGGGACCGGGTCTTGGGGGCCTGAGCCTCCGGGACCCGGCACCACTTACTCAA
ATCCCAGGCGAGAGCGTCTTCGTTGGCCCCTACCCCCTAAGCCCCGGCTCAAGTCCGGTGGTGGTTTTGG
GCCAGATCCTGGGTCTGGGACCACAGTGCCGACTAGACGCCTCCCTGCCCCCCGGCCATCTTTTGATGCC
TCAGCTAGTGAAGAAGAGGAAGAGGAAGAGGAGGAAGATGAGGAGGAAGTAGCAGCTTGGAGGCTACCCC
CTAGGTGGGGCCAACTGGGGGCCTCCCAGCGCTCTCGAGCTCTCCGACCCTCTCATAGAAAAACCTGCTC
ACAGCGCCGGCGCCGAGCCATGAGAGCCTTCCAGATGCTGCTCTACTCAAAAAGCACCTCGCTGACATTC
CACTGGAAGCTTTGGGGGCGCCACCGAGGCCGGCGGCGGAACCTCGCGCACCCCAAGAACCATCTCTCAC
CCCAGGAAGGGGGTGCAACGCCACAGGTGCCATCACCCTGCTGTCGTTTTGACTCCCCCCGGGGGCTACC
CCCACCCCGGCTGGGTCTGCTAGGTGCTCTCATGGCAGAGGATGGGATGAGAGGGTCTCCACCAGTGCCC
TCTGGGCCCCCCATGGAGGAAGATGGACTAAGGTGGACCCCAAAGTCTCCTCTGGACCCTGACTCGGGCC
TCCTCTCATGTACTCTACCCAATGGTTTTGGGGGACTGTCTGGTCCTGAAGGGGAGCGCAGCCTGGCACC
CCCTGATGCCAGCATACTCATCAGTAATGTGTGCAGCATTGGAGACCACGTGGCTCAGGAACTTTTTCAG
AGCTCTGACTTGGGCATTGCAGAAGAGGCAGATCGGACTGGGGAGAAAGCTGGCCAGCATAGCCCCCTTC
GGGAGGAACATGTGACCTGTGTGCAGAGTATCTTAGATGAATTCCTTCAAACTTATGGCAGCCTCATCCC
TCTCAGCACTGATGAAGTTGTAGAGAAGTTGGAGGACATTTTCCAGCAGGAGTTCTCTACACCCTCAAGG
AAGAGTCTGGTACTACAGCTGATCCAGTCTTATCAGCGGATGCCAGGCAACGCTATGGTAAGGGGCTTCC
GGGTATCCTATAAGCGACACGTGCTCACCATGGATGACTTGGGTACCTTATATGGACAGAACTGGCTCAA
TGACCAGGTGATGAACATGTATGGAGATCTGGTCATGGACACAGTCCCTGAAAAGGTGCATTTCTTCAAC
AGCTTCTTCTATGATAAACTCCGTACCAAGGGTTATGATGGGGTAAAGAGGTGGACCAAAAATGTGGACA
TCTTCAATAAGGAATTACTGCTAATCCCCATCCATCTGGAGGTGCACTGGTCCCTTATCTCAGTTGATGT
AAGGCGACGTACCATCACCTATTTTGACTCCCAGCGAACTCTAAATCGCCGCTGCCCTAAGCATATTGCC
AAGTATCTACAGGCAGAGGCAGTCAAAAAAGACCGACTGGACTTCCATCAGGGCTGGAAAGGTTACTTCA
AAATGAATGTGGCCAGGCAGAATAATGACAGTGACTGTGGTGCCTTTGTATTACAGTACTGCAAGCACCT
GGCCCTGTCTCAGCCATTCAGCTTCACCCAGCAGGACATGCCCAAACTCCGTCGTCAGATCTACAAGGAA
CTGTGTCACTGCAAACTCACTGTGTGACTCGAGCATGCATCTAGAGGGCCCTATTCTATAGTGTCACCTA
AATGCTAGAGCTCGCTGATCAGCCTCGACTGTGCCTTCTAGTTGCCAGCCATCTGTTGTTTGCCCCTCCC
CCGTGCCTTCCTTGACCCTGGAAGGTGCCACTCCCACTGTCCTTTCCTAATAAAATGAGGAAATTGCATC
GCATTGTCTGAGTAGGTGTCATTCTATTCTGGGGGGTGGGGTGGGGCAGGACAGCAAGGGGGAGGATTGG
GAAGACAATAGCAGGCATGCTGGGGATGCGGTGGGCTCTATGGCTTCTGAGGCGGAAAGAACCAGCTGGG
GCTCTAGGGGGTATCCCC
[124 nt withheld, positions 2889-3012]
C
[91 nt withheld, positions 3014-3104]
A
[49 nt withheld, positions 3106-3154]
CCTTTGACGTTGGAGTCCACGTTCTTT
[37 nt withheld, positions 3182-3218]
ACCCTATCTCGGTCTATTCTTTTGATTTATAAGGGATTTTGCCGATTTCGGCCTATTGGTTAAAAAATGA
GCTGATTTAACAAAAATTTAACGCGAATTAATTCTGTGGAATGTGTGTCAGTTAGGGTGTGGAAAGTCCC
CAGGCTCCCCAGCAGGCAGAAGTATGCAAAGCATGCATCTCAATTAGTCAGCAACCAGGTGTGGAAAGTC
CCCAGGCTCCCCAGCAGGCAGAAGTATGCAAAGCATGCATCTCAATTAGTCAGCAACCATAGTCCCGCCC
CTAACTCCGCCCATCCCGCCCCTAACTCCGCCCAGTTCCGCCCATTCTCCGCCCCATGGCTGACTAATTT
TTTTTATTTATGCAGAGGCCGAGGCCGCCTCTGCCTCTGAGCTATTCCAGAAGTAGTGAGGAGGCTTTTT
TGGAGGCCTAGGCTTTTGCAAAAAGCTCCCGGGAGCTTGTATATCCATTTTCGGATCTGATCAAGAGACA
GGATGAGGATCGTTTCGCATGATTGAACAAGATGGATTGCACGCAGGTTCTCCGGCCGCTTGGGTGGAGA
GGCTATTCGGCTATGACTGGGCACAACAGACAATCGGCTGCTCTGATGCCGCCGTGTTCCGGCTGTCAGC
GCAGGGGCGCCCGGTTCTTTTTGTCAAGACCGACCTGTCCGGTGCCCTGAATGAACTGCAGGACGAGGCA
GCGCGGCTATCGTGGCTGGCCACGACGGGCGTTCCTTGCGCAGCTGTGCTCGACGTTGTCACTGAAGCGG
GAAGGGACTGGCTGCTATTGGGCGAAGTGCCGGGGCAGGATCTCCTGTCATCTCACCTTGCTCCTGCCGA
GAAAGTATCCATCATGGCTGATGCAATGCGGCGGCTGCATACGCTTGATCCGGCTACCTGCCCATTCGAC
CACCAAGCGAAACATCGCATCGAGCGAGCACGTACTCGGATGGAAGCCGGTCTTGTCGATCAGGATGATC
TGGACGAAGAGCATCAGGGGCTCGCGCCAGCCGAACTGTTCGCCAGGCTCAAGGCGCGCATGCCCGACGG
CGAGGATCTCGTCGTGACCCATGGCGATGCCTGCTTGCCGAATATCATGGTGGAAAATGGCCGCTTTTCT
GGATTCATCGACTGTGGCCGGCTGGGTGTGGCGGACCGCTATCAGGACATAGCGTTGGCTACCCGTGATA
TTGCTGAAGAGCTTGGCGGCGAATGGGCTGACCGCTTCCTCGTGCTTTACGGTATCGCCGCTCCCGATTC
GCAGCGCATCGCCTTCTATCGCCTTCTTGACGAGTTCTTCTGAGCGGGACTCTGGGGTTCGAAATGACCG
ACCAAGCGACGCCCAACCTGCCATCACGAGATTTCGATTCCACCGCCGCCTTCTATGAAAGGTTGGGCTT
CGGAATCGTTTTCCGGGACGCCGGCTGGATGATCCTCCAGCGCGGGGATCTCATGCTGGAGTTCTTCGCC
CACCCCAACTTGTTTATTGCAGCTTATAATGGTTACAAATAAAGCAATAGCATCACAAATTTCACAAATA
AAGCATTTTTTTCACTGCATTCTAGTTGTGGTTTGTCCAAACTCATCAATGTATCTTATCATGTCTGTAT
ACCGTCGACCTCTAGCTAGAGCTTGGCGTAATCATGGTCATAGCTGTTTCCTGTGTGAAATTGTTATCCG
CTCACAATTCCACACAACATACGAGCCGGAAGCATAAAGTGTAAAGCCTGGGGTGCCTAATGAGTGAGCT
AACTCACATTAATTGCGTTGCGCTCACTGCCCGCTTTCCAGTCGGGAAACCTGTCGTGCCAGCTGCATTA
ATGAATCGGCCAACGCGCGGGGAGAGGCGGTTTGCGTATTGGGCGCTCTTCCGCTTCCTCGCTCACTGAC
TCGCTGCGCTCGGTCGTTCGGCTGCGGCGAGCGGTATCAGCTCACTCAAAGGCGGTAATACGGTTATCCA
CAGAATCAGGGGATAACGCAGGAAAGAACATGTGAGCAAAAGGCCAGCAAAAGGCCAGGAACCGTAAAAA
GGCCGCGTTGCTGGCGTTTTTCCATAGGCTCCGCCCCCCTGACGAGCATCACAAAAATCGACGCTCAAGT
CAGAGGTGGCGAAACCCGACAGGACTATAAAGATACCAGGCGTTTCCCCCTGGAAGCTCCCTCGTGCGCT
CTCCTGTTCCGACCCTGCCGCTTACCGGATACCTGTCCGCCTTTCTCCCTTCGGGAAGCGTGGCGCTTTC
TCATAGCTCACGCTGTAGGTATCTCAGTTCGGTGTAGGTCGTTCGCTCCAAGCTGGGCTGTGTGCACGAA
CCCCCCGTTCAGCCCGACCGCTGCGCCTTATCCGGTAACTATCGTCTTGAGTCCAACCCGGTAAGACACG
ACTTATCGCCACTGGCAGCAGCCACTGGTAACAGGATTAGCAGAGCGAGGTATGTAGGCGGTGCTACAGA
GTTCTTGAAGTGGTGGCCTAACTACGGCTACACTAGAAGAACAGTATTTGGTATCTGCGCTCTGCTGAAG
CCAGTTACCTTCGGAAAAAGAGTTGGTAGCTCTTGATCCGGCAAACAAACCACCGCTGGTAGCGGTGGTT
TTTTTGTTTGCAAGCAGCAGATTACGCGCAGAAAAAAAGGATCTCAAGAAGATCCTTTGATCTTTTCTAC
GGGGTCTGACGCTCAGTGGAACGAAAACTCACGTTAAGGGATTTTGGTCATGAGATTATCAAAAAGGATC
TTCACCTAGATCCTTTTAAATTAAAAATGAAGTTTTAAATCAATCTAAAGTATATATGAGTAAACTTGGT
CTGACAGTTACCAATGCTTAATCAGTGAGGCACCTATCTCAGCGATCTGTCTATTTCGTTCATCCATAGT
TGCCTGACTCCCCGTCGTGTAGATAACTACGATACGGGAGGGCTTACCATCTGGCCCCAGTGCTGCAATG
ATACCGCGAGACCCACGCTCACCGGCTCCAGATTTATCAGCAATAAACCAGCCAGCCGGAAGGGCCGAGC
GCAGAAGTGGTCCTGCAACTTTATCCGCCTCCATCCAGTCTATTAATTGTTGCCGGGAAGCTAGAGTAAG
TAGTTCGCCAGTTAATAGTTTGCGCAACGTTGTTGCCATTGCTACAGGCATCGTGGTGTCACGCTCGTCG
TTTGGTATGGCTTCATTCAGCTCCGGTTCCCAACGATCAAGGCGAGTTACATGATCCCCCATGTTGTGCA
AAAAAGCGGTTAGCTCCTTCGGTCCTCCGATCGTTGTCAGAAGTAAGTTGGCCGCAGTGTTATCACTCAT
GGTTATGGCAGCACTGCATAATTCTCTTACTGTCATGCCATCCGTAAGATGCTTTTCTGTGACTGGTGAG
TACTCAACCAAGTCATTCTGAGAATAGTGTATGCGGCGACCGAGTTGCTCTTGCCCGGCGTCAATACGGG
ATAATACCGCGCCACATAGCAGAACTTTAAAAGTGCTCATCATTGGAAAACGTTCTTCGGGGCGAAAACT
CTCAAGGATCTTACCGCTGTTGAGATCCAGTTCGATGTAACCCACTCGTGCACCCAACTGATCTTCAGCA
TCTTTTACTTTCACCAGCGTTTCTGGGTGAGCAAAAACAGGAAGGCAAAATGCCGCAAAAAAGGGAATAA
GGGCGACACGGAAATGTTGAATACTCATACTCTTCCTTTTTCAATATTATTGAAGCATTTATCAGGGTTA
TTGTCTCATGAGCGGATACATATTTGAATGTATTTAGAAAAATAAACAAATAGGGGTTCCGCGCACATTT
CCCCGAAAAGTGCCACCTGACGTCGACGGATCGGGAGATCTCCCGATCCCCTATGGTGCACTCTCAGTAC
AATCTGCTCTGATGCCGCATAGTTAAGCCAGTATCTGCTCCCTGCTTGTG
Features (pLannotate 1.2.2; 22 found; start..end, strand, type, name):
    139..518     +  enhancer       CMV enhancer: human cytomegalovirus immediate early enhancer
    519..722     +  promoter       CMV promoter: human cytomegalovirus (CMV) immediate early promoter
    718..751     +  LTR            5' LTR (truncated) (fragment): truncated 5' long terminal repeat (LTR) from HIV-1
    767..785     +  promoter       T7 promoter: promoter for bacteriophage T7 RNA polymerase
    826..843     +  CDS            3xFLAG (fragment): three tandem FLAG® epitope tags, followed by an enterokinase cleavage site
    844..2544    +  CDS            Senp3: SENP3_MOUSE - Also known as Smt3ip, Smt3ip1. Experimental evidence at protein level: Swiss-Prot protein existence level 1. Protease that releases SUMO2 and SUMO3 monomers from sumoylated substrates, but has only weak activity against SUMO1 conjugates. Deconjugates SUMO2 from MEF2D, which increases its transcriptional activation capability. Deconjugates SUMO2 and SUMO3 from CDCA8. Redox sensor that, when redistributed into nucleoplasm, can act as an effector to enhance HIF1A transcriptional activity by desumoylating EP300. Required for rRNA processing through deconjugation of SUMO2 and SUMO3 fr
   2575..2593    -  promoter       SP6 promoter: promoter for bacteriophage SP6 RNA polymerase
   2619..2843    +  polyA_signal   bGH poly(A) signal: bovine growth hormone polyadenylation signal
   2847..2868    +  promoter       SV40 promoter (fragment): SV40 enhancer and early promoter
   2889..3317    +  rep_origin     f1 ori (sequence partly withheld): f1 bacteriophage origin of replication; arrow indicates direction of (+) strand synthesis
   3331..3660    +  promoter       SV40 promoter: SV40 enhancer and early promoter
   3727..4518    +  CDS            neo: KKA2_KLEPN - Also known as kan, nptII. Experimental evidence at protein level: Swiss-Prot protein existence level 1. Resistance to kanamycin, neomycin, paromomycin, ribostamycin, butirosin and gentamicin B. From Klebsiella pneumoniae.
   4542..4700    +  CDS            ble (fragment): BLE_KLEPN - Experimental evidence at protein level: Swiss-Prot protein existence level 1. Binding protein with a strong affinity to the bleomycin family of antibiotics. Binds to CL990; an antimitotic-antibiotic compound. From Klebsiella pneumoniae.
   4695..4816    +  polyA_signal   SV40 poly(A) signal: SV40 polyadenylation signal
   4889..4905    -  protein_bind   lac operator: The lac repressor binds to the lac operator to inhibit transcription in E. coli. This inhibition can be relieved by adding lactose or isopropyl-β-D-thiogalactopyranoside (IPTG). lac repressor encoded by lacI
   4913..4943    -  promoter       lac promoter: promoter for the E. coli lac operon
   4958..4979    -  protein_bind   CAP binding site: CAP binding activates transcription in the presence of cAMP. E. coli catabolite activator protein
   4992..5084    -  CDS            lacI (fragment): lac repressor; lacI; The lac repressor binds to the lac operator to inhibit transcription in E. coli. This inhibition can be relieved by adding lactose or isopropyl-β-D-thiogalactopyranoside (IPTG).
   5267..5855    -  rep_origin     ori: high-copy-number ColE1/pMB1/pBR322/pUC origin of replication
   6026..6886    -  CDS            AmpR: β-lactamase; bla; confers resistance to ampicillin, carbenicillin, and related antibiotics
   6887..6991    -  promoter       AmpR promoter: bla
   7050..7102    -  misc_feature   bom (fragment): basis of mobility region from pBR322
