[The description below was written by a language model from this plasmid's Addgene catalogue record and pLannotate feature annotations shown in this document.]
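Description:
pCDNA3-FLAG-SENP3 is a mammalian expression plasmid of about 7.1 kb, built on the pCDNA3 backbone, that produces mouse Senp3 with an N-terminal FLAG epitope. In bacteria it is maintained at high copy through a ColE1/pUC-type origin and selected with ampicillin via the β-lactamase gene. An f1 origin is also present, allowing single-stranded DNA production. For mammalian cells the backbone carries a neomycin phosphotransferase gene driven by the SV40 enhancer/early promoter and terminated by an SV40 poly(A) signal, which permits G418 selection of stable transfectants.

The expression cassette consists of the human CMV immediate-early enhancer and promoter, a short FLAG-coding segment (annotated as a fragment of 3xFLAG, consistent with a single FLAG tag) fused directly to the roughly 1.7 kb Senp3 open reading frame, and the bovine growth hormone polyadenylation signal. T7 and SP6 phage promoters flank the insert in opposite orientations, as is standard for pCDNA3, and can serve for in vitro transcription or as sequencing primer sites. The restriction sites used for cloning are not recorded. A few short annotations, such as the truncated HIV-1 LTR, ble, lacI and bom fragments, are most likely backbone remnants or homology matches rather than functional parts.

Senp3 is a protease that removes SUMO2 and SUMO3 from modified substrates and is involved in rRNA processing. The associated publication concerns Arf-induced turnover of this nucleolar, nucleophosmin-associated enzyme. The construct is therefore suited to transient or stable overexpression of epitope-tagged Senp3 in mammalian cells, with the FLAG tag allowing detection, immunoprecipitation or localisation studies.
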