Addgene plasmid #115521: pCDNA3-FLAG-SENP3
Purpose: Mammalian expression construct
Depositing lab: Martine Roussel. Publication: Arf-induced turnover of the nucleolar nucleophosmin-associated SUMO-2/3 protease Senp3. Kuo ML, den Besten W, Thomas MC, Sherr CJ. Cell Cycle. 2008 Nov 1;7(21):3378-87. doi: 10.4161/cc.7.21.6930. Epub 2008 Nov 4. PubMed 18948745.
Backbone
  Vector backbone: pCDNA3
  Vector type: Mammalian Expression
Growth in bacteria
  Bacterial resistance: Ampicillin, 100 μg/mL
  Growth temperature: 37°C
  Growth strain: DH5alpha
  Copy number: High Copy
Gene/Insert
  Gene/Insert name: SENP3
  Species: M. musculus (mouse)
  Insert size (bp): 1700
  Entrez Gene: Senp3 (a.k.a. AA408656, Smt3ip, Smt3ip1)
  Tag / fusion protein: FLAG (N terminal on insert)
  Cloning method: Restriction Enzyme; 5′ cloning site Unknown (unknown if destroyed); 3′ cloning site Unknown (unknown if destroyed)
Terms and licenses: Academic/Nonprofit Terms; Industry Terms: Not Available to Industry
How to cite: pCDNA3-FLAG-SENP3 was a gift from Martine Roussel (Addgene plasmid # 115521 ; http://n2t.net/addgene:115521 ; RRID:Addgene_115521)
